>Addgene plasmid #47066 | p7XC3GH | depositor full sequence | sequence record 67092 | p7XC3GH sequence 7721 bps
TCGAGCACCACCACCACCACCACTGAGATCCGGCTGCTAACAAAGCCCGAAAGGAAGCTGAGTTGGCTGC
TGCCACCGCTGAGCAATAACTAGCATAACCCCTTGGGGCCTCTAAACGGGTCTTGAGGGGTTTTTTGCTG
AAAGGAGGAACTATATCCGGATTGGCGAATGGG
[124 nt withheld, positions 174-297]
C
[91 nt withheld, positions 299-389]
A
[49 nt withheld, positions 391-439]
CCTTTGACGTTGGAGTCCACGTTCTTT
[37 nt withheld, positions 467-503]
ACCCTATCTCGGTCTATTCTTTTGATTTATAAGGGATTTTGCCGATTTCGGCCTATTGGTTAAAAAATGA
GCTGATTTAACAAAAATTTAACGCGAATTTTAACAAAATATTAACGTTTACAATTTCAGGTGGCACTTTT
CGGGGAAATGTGCGCGGAACCCCTATTTGTTTATTTTTCTAAATACATTCAAATATGTATCCGCTCATGA
ATTAATTCTTAGAAAAACTCATCGAGCATCAAATGAAACTGCAATTTATTCATATCAGGATTATCAATAC
CATATTTTTGAAAAAGCCGTTTCTGTAATGAAGGAGAAAACTCACCGAGGCAGTTCCATAGGATGGCAAG
ATCCTGGTATCGGTCTGCGATTCCGACTCGTCCAACATCAATACAACCTATTAATTTCCCCTCGTCAAAA
ATAAGGTTATCAAGTGAGAAATCACCATGAGTGACGACTGAATCCGGTGAGAATGGCAAAAGTTTATGCA
TTTCTTTCCAGACTTGTTCAACAGGCCAGCCATTACGCTCGTCATCAAAATCACTCGCATCAACCAAACC
GTTATTCATTCGTGATTGCGCCTGAGCGAGACGAAATACGCGATCGCTGTTAAAAGGACAATTACAAACA
GGAATCGAATGCAACCGGCGCAGGAACACTGCCAGCGCATCAACAATATTTTCACCTGAATCAGGATATT
CTTCTAATACCTGGAATGCTGTTTTCCCGGGGATCGCAGTGGTGAGTAACCATGCATCATCAGGAGTACG
GATAAAATGCTTGATGGTCGGAAGAGGCATAAATTCCGTCAGCCAGTTTAGTCTGACCATCTCATCTGTA
ACATCATTGGCAACGCTACCTTTGCCATGTTTCAGAAACAACTCTGGCGCATCGGGCTTCCCATACAATC
GATAGATTGTCGCACCTGATTGCCCGACATTATCGCGAGCCCATTTATACCCATATAAATCAGCATCCAT
GTTGGAATTTAATCGCGGCCTAGAGCAAGACGTTTCCCGTTGAATATGGCTCATAACACCCCTTGTATTA
CTGTTTATGTAAGCAGACAGTTTTATTGTTCATGACCAAAATCCCTTAACGTGAGTTTTCGTTCCACTGA
GCGTCAGACCCCGTAGAAAAGATCAAAGGATCTTCTTGAGATCCTTTTTTTCTGCGCGTAATCTGCTGCT
TGCAAACAAAAAAACCACCGCTACCAGCGGTGGTTTGTTTGCCGGATCAAGAGCTACCAACTCTTTTTCC
GAAGGTAACTGGCTTCAGCAGAGCGCAGATACCAAATACTGTCCTTCTAGTGTAGCCGTAGTTAGGCCAC
CACTTCAAGAACTCTGTAGCACCGCCTACATACCTCGCTCTGCTAATCCTGTTACCAGTGGCTGCTGCCA
GTGGCGATAAGTCGTGTCTTACCGGGTTGGACTCAAGACGATAGTTACCGGATAAGGCGCAGCGGTCGGG
CTGAACGGGGGGTTCGTGCACACAGCCCAGCTTGGAGCGAACGACCTACACCGAACTGAGATACCTACAG
CGTGAGCTATGAGAAAGCGCCACGCTTCCCGAAGGGAGAAAGGCGGACAGGTATCCGGTAAGCGGCAGGG
TCGGAACAGGAGAGCGCACGAGGGAGCTTCCAGGGGGAAACGCCTGGTATCTTTATAGTCCTGTCGGGTT
TCGCCACCTCTGACTTGAGCGTCGATTTTTGTGATGCTCGTCAGGGGGGCGGAGCCTATGGAAAAACGCC
AGCAACGCGGCCTTTTTACGGTTCCTGGCCTTTTGCTGGCCTTTTGCTCACATGTTCTTTCCTGCGTTAT
CCCCTGATTCTGTGGATAACCGTATTACCGCCTTTGAGTGAGCTGATACCGCTCGCCGCAGCCGAACGAC
CGAGCGCAGCGAGTCAGTGAGCGAGGAAGCGGATCAGCGCCTGATGCGGTATTTTCTCCTTACGCATCTG
TGCGGTATTTCACACCGCATATATGGTGCACTCTCAGTACAATCTGCTCTGATGCCGCATAGTTAAGCCA
GTATACACTCCGCTATCGCTACGTGACTGGGTCATGGCTGCGCCCCGACACCCGCCAACACCCGCTGACG
CGCCCTGACGGGCTTGTCTGCTCCCGGCATCCGCTTACAGACAAGCTGTGACCGTCTCCGGGAGCTGCAT
GTGTCAGAGGTTTTCACCGTCATCACCGAAACGCGCGAGGCAGCTGCGGTAAAGCTCATCAGCGTGGTCG
TGAAGCGATTCACAGATGTCTGCCTGTTCATCCGCGTCCAGCTCGTTGAGTTTCTCCAGAAGCGTTAATG
TCTGGCTTCTGATAAAGCGGGCCATGTTAAGGGCGGTTTTTTCCTGTTTGGTCACTGATGCCTCCGTGTA
AGGGGGATTTCTGTTCATGGGGGTAATGATACCGATGAAACGAGAGAGGATGCTCACGATACGGGTTACT
GATGATGAACATGCCCGGTTACTGGAACGTTGTGAGGGTAAACAACTGGCGGTATGGATGCGGCGGGACC
AGAGAAAAATCACTCAGGGTCAATGCCAGCGCTTCGTTAATACAGATGTAGGTGTTCCACAGGGTAGCCA
GCAGCATCCTGCGATGCAGATCCGGAACATAATGGTGCAGGGCGCTGACTTCCGCGTTTCCAGACTTTAC
GAAACACGGAAACCGAAGACCATTCATGTTGTTGCTCAGGTCGCAGACGTTTTGCAGCAGCAGTCGCTTC
ACGTTCGCTCGCGTATCGGTGATTCATTCTGCTAACCAGTAAGGCAACCCCGCCAGCCTAGCCGGGTCCT
CAACGACAGGAGCACGATCATGCGCACCCGTGGGGCCGCCATGCCGGCGATAATGGCCTGCTTCTCGCCG
AAACGTTTGGTGGCGGGACCAGTGACGAAGGCTTGAGCGAGGGCGTGCAAGATTCCGAATACCGCAAGCG
ACAGGCCGATCATCGTCGCGCTCCAGCGAAAGCGGTCCTCGCCGAAAATGACCCAGAGCGCTGCCGGCAC
CTGTCCTACGAGTTGCATGATAAAGAAGACAGTCATAAGTGCGGCGACGATAGTCATGCCCCGCGCCCAC
CGGAAGGAGCTGACTGGGTTGAAGGCTCTCAAGGGCATCGGTCGAGATCCCGGTGCCTAATGAGTGAGCT
AACTTACATTAATTGCGTTGCGCTCACTGCCCGCTTTCCAGTCGGGAAACCTGTCGTGCCAGCTGCATTA
ATGAATCGGCCAACGCGCGGGGAGAGGCGGTTTGCGTATTGGGCGCCAGGGTGGTTTTTCTTTTCACCAG
TGAGACGGGCAACAGCTGATTGCCCTTCACCGCCTGGCCCTGAGAGAGTTGCAGCAAGCGGTCCACGCTG
GTTTGCCCCAGCAGGCGAAAATCCTGTTTGATGGTGGTTAACGGCGGGATATAACATGAGCTGTCTTCGG
TATCGTCGTATCCCACTACCGAGATATCCGCACCAACGCGCAGCCCGGACTCGGTAATGGCGCGCATTGC
GCCCAGCGCCATCTGATCGTTGGCAACCAGCATCGCAGTGGGAACGATGCCCTCATTCAGCATTTGCATG
GTTTGTTGAAAACCGGACATGGCACTCCAGTCGCCTTCCCGTTCCGCTATCGGCTGAATTTGATTGCGAG
TGAGATATTTATGCCAGCCAGCCAGACGCAGACGCGCCGAGACAGAACTTAATGGGCCCGCTAACAGCGC
GATTTGCTGGTGACCCAATGCGACCAGATGCTCCACGCCCAGTCGCGTACCGTCTTCATGGGAGAAAATA
ATACTGTTGATGGGTGTCTGGTCAGAGACATCAAGAAATAACGCCGGAACATTAGTGCAGGCAGCTTCCA
CAGCAATGGCATCCTGGTCATCCAGCGGATAGTTAATGATCAGCCCACTGACGCGTTGCGCGAGAAGATT
GTGCACCGCCGCTTTACAGGCTTCGACGCCGCTTCGTTCTACCATCGACACCACCACGCTGGCACCCAGT
TGATCGGCGCGAGATTTAATCGCCGCGACAATTTGCGACGGCGCGTGCAGGGCCAGACTGGAGGTGGCAA
CGCCAATCAGCAACGACTGTTTGCCCGCCAGTTGTTGTGCCACGCGGTTGGGAATGTAATTCAGCTCCGC
CATCGCCGCTTCCACTTTTTCCCGCGTTTTCGCAGAAACGTGGCTGGCCTGGTTCACCACGCGGGAAACG
GTCTGATAAGAGACACCGGCATACTCTGCGACATCGTATAACGTTACTGGTTTCACATTCACCACCCTGA
ATTGACTCTCTTCCGGGCGCTATCATGCCATACCGCGAAAGGTTTTGCGCCATTCGATGGTGTCCGGGAT
CTCGACGCTCTCCCTTATGCGACTCCTGCATTAGGAAGCAGCCCAGTAGTAGGTTGAGGCCGTTGAGCAC
CGCCGCCGCAAGGAATGGTGCATGCAAGGAGATGGCGCCCAACAGTCCCCCGGCCACGGGGCCTGCCACC
ATACCCACGCCGAAACAAGCGCTCATGAGCCCGAAGTGGCGAGCCCGATCTTCCCCATCGGTGATGTCGG
CGATATAGGCGCCAGCAACCGCACCTGTGGCGCCGGTGATGCCGGCCACGATGCGTCCGGCGTAGAGGAT
CGAGATCTCGATCCCGCGAAATTAATACGACTCACTATAGGGGAATTGTGAGCGGATAACAATTCCCCTC
TAGAAATAATTTTGTTTAACTTTAAGAAGGAGATATACATATGAGTTGAAGAGCGACCTGCAGACTGGCT
GTGTATAAGGGAGCCTGACATTTATATTCCCCAGAACATCAGGTTAATGGCGTTTTTGATGTCATTTTCG
CGGTGGCTGAGATCAGCCACTTCTTCCCCGATAACGGAGACCGGCACACTGGCCATATCGGTGGTCATCA
TGCGCCAGCTTTCATCCCCGATATGCACCACCGGGTAAAGTTCACGGGAGACTTTATCTGACAGCAGACG
TGCACTGGCCAGGGGGATCACCATCCGTCGCCCGGGCGTGTCAATAATATCACTCTGTACATCCACAAAC
AGACGATAACGGCTCTCTCTTTTATAGGTGTAAACCTTAAACTGCATTTCACCAGCCCCTGTTCTCGTCA
GCAAAAGAGCCGTTCATTTCAATAAACCGGGCGACCTCAGCCATCCCTTCCTGATTTTCCGCTTTCCAGC
GTTCGGCACGCAGACGACGGGCTTCATTCTGCATGGTTGTGCTTACCAGACCGGAGATATTGACATCATA
TATGCCTTGAGCAACTGATAGCTGTCGCTGTCAACTGTCACTGTAATACGCTGCTTCATAGCATACCTCT
TTTTGACATACTTCGGGTATACATATCAGTATATATTCTTATACCGCAAAAATCAGCGCGCAAATACGCA
TACTGTTATCTGGCTTTTAGTAAGCCGGATCCACGCGTTTACGCCCCGCCCTGCCACTCATCGCAGTACT
GTTGTAATTCATTAAGCATTCTGCCGACATGGAAGCCATCACAAACGGCATGATGAACCTGAATCGCCAG
CGGCATCAGCACCTTGTCGCCTTGCGTATAATATTTGCCCATGGTGAAAACGGGGGCGAAGAAGTTGTCC
ATATTGGCCACGTTTAAATCAAAACTGGTGAAACTCACCCAGGGATTGGCTGAGACGAAAAACATATTCT
CAATAAACCCTTTAGGGAAATAGGCCAGGTTTTCACCGTAACACGCCACATCTTGCGAATATATGTGTAG
AAACTGCCGGAAATCGTCGTGGTATTCACTCCAGAGCGATGAAAACGTTTCAGTTTGCTCATGGAAAACG
GTGTAACAAGGGTGAACACTATCCCATATCACCAGCTCACCGTCTTTCATTGCCATACGGAATTCCGGAT
GAGCATTCATCAGGCGGGCAAGAATGTGAATAAAGGCCGGATAAAACTTGTGCTTATTTTTCTTTACGGT
CTTTAAAAAGGCCGTAATATCCAGCTGAACGGTCTGGTTATAGGTACATTGAGCAACTGACTGAAATGCC
TCAAAATGTTCTTTACGATGCCATTGGGATATATCAACGGTGGTATATCCAGTGATTTTTTTCTCCATTT
TAGCTTCCTTAGCTCCTGAAAATCTCGACGGATCCTAACTCAAAATCCACACATTATACGAGCCGGAAGC
ATAAAGTGTAAAGCCTGGGGTGCCTAATGCGGCCGCCAATATGACTGGATATGTTGTGTTTTACAGTATT
ATGTAGTCTGTTTTTTATGCAAAATCTAATTTAATATATTGATATTTATATCATTTTACGTTTCTCGTTC
AGCTTTTTTGTACAAACTTGTGATATCGAATTCGCTAGCTACCTTTCTCTTCTTTTTTGGATCTACCTTT
CTCTTCTTTTTTGGGGATCCACTAGTTCAGCTCTTCTGCATTAGAAGTTTTGTTTCAAGGTCCACAATTC
AGCAAAGGAGAAGAACTTTTCACTGGAGTTGTCCCAATTCTTGTTGAATTAGATGGTGATGTTAATGGGC
ACAAATTTTCTGTCAGTGGAGAGGGTGAAGGTGATGCTACATACGGAAAACTCACCCTTAAATTTATTTG
CACTACTGGAAAACTACCTGTTCCTTGGCCAACACTTGTCACTACTCTGACCTATGGTGTTCAATGCTTT
TCCCGTTATCCGGATCACATGAAACGGCATGACTTTTTCAAGAGTGCCATGCCCGAAGGTTATGTACAGG
AACGCACTATATCTTTCAAAGATGACGGGAACTACAAGACGCGTGCTGAAGTCAAGTTTGAAGGTGATAC
CCTTGTTAATCGTATCGAGTTAAAGGGTATTGATTTTAAAGAAGATGGAAACATTCTCGGACACAAACTA
GAGTACAACTATAACTCACACAATGTATACATCACGGCAGACAAACAAAAGAATGGAATCAAAGCTAACT
TCAAAATTCGCCACAACATTGAAGATGGTTCCGTTCAACTAGCAGACCATTATCAACAAAATACTCCAAT
TGGCGATGGCCCTGTCCTTTTACCAGACAACCATTACCTGTCGACACAATCTGCCCTTTCGAAAGATCCC
AACGAAAAGCGTGACCACATGGTCCTTCTTGAGTTTGTAACTGCTGCTGGGATTACACATGGCACGGATG
AGCTCTACAAAACTAGTCATCATCATCACCATCATCATCACCATCATTAAGTCGACCATCTAGAACAAAA
ACTCATCC
Features (pLannotate 1.2.2; 27 found; start..end, strand, type, name):
      6..23      +  CDS            9xHis (fragment): 9xHis affinity tag
     33..82      +  CDS            SET1 (fragment): solubility-enhancement tag derived from T7 phage gene 10B
     90..137     +  terminator     T7 terminator: transcription terminator for bacteriophage T7 RNA polymerase
    174..629     +  rep_origin     f1 ori (sequence partly withheld): f1 bacteriophage origin of replication; arrow indicates direction of (+) strand synthesis
    656..713     +  promoter       AmpR promoter (fragment): bla
    722..1537    -  CDS            KanR: aminoglycoside phosphotransferase; aph(3')-Ia; confers resistance to kanamycin in bacteria or G418 (Geneticin®) in eukaryotes
   1659..2247    +  rep_origin     ori: high-copy-number ColE1/pMB1/pBR322/pUC origin of replication
   2433..2575    -  misc_feature   bom: basis of mobility region from pBR322
   2677..2868    -  CDS            rop: Rop protein, which maintains plasmids at low copy number; rop
   2885..3265    +  CDS            YPB1_ECOLX: Protein predicted: Swiss-Prot protein existence level 4. From Escherichia coli.
   3337..3628    -  CDS            TcR (fragment): tetracycline efflux protein; tet; confers resistance to tetracycline
   3643..3664    -  protein_bind   CAP binding site: CAP binding activates transcription in the presence of cAMP. E. coli catabolite activator protein
   3677..4759    -  CDS            lacI: lac repressor; lacI; The lac repressor binds to the lac operator to inhibit transcription in E. coli. This inhibition can be relieved by adding lactose or isopropyl-β-D-thiogalactopyranoside (IPTG).
   4760..4837    -  promoter       lacI promoter: lacI
   4845..5124    -  CDS            TcR (fragment): tetracycline efflux protein; tet; confers resistance to tetracycline
   5146..5164    +  promoter       T7 promoter: promoter for bacteriophage T7 RNA polymerase
   5165..5189    +  protein_bind   lac operator: The lac repressor binds to the lac operator to inhibit transcription in E. coli. This inhibition can be relieved by adding lactose or isopropyl-β-D-thiogalactopyranoside (IPTG). lac repressor encoded by lacI
   5204..5226    +  RBS            RBS: efficient ribosome binding site from bacteriophage T7 gene 10 (Olins and Rangwala, 1989)
   5288..5590    -  CDS            ccdB: CCDB_ECOLI - Also known as G, letB, letD. Experimental evidence at protein level: Swiss-Prot protein existence level 1. Toxic component of a type II toxin-antitoxin (TA) system, functioning in plasmid maintainence. Responsible for the post- segregational killing (PSK) of plasmid-free cells, also referred to as a plasmid addiction system. Half-life of over 2 hours. Cell killing by CcdB is accompanied by filamentation, defects in chromosome and plasmid segregation, defects in cell division, formation of anucleate cells, decreased DNA synthesis and plasmid loss. Interferes with the activity of DN
   5595..5753    -  CDS            ccdA (fragment): CCDA_ECO57 - Also known as H, letA. Experimental evidence at protein level: Swiss-Prot protein existence level 1. Antitoxin component of a type II toxin-antitoxin (TA) system which inhibits the post-segregational killing (PSK) of plasmid-free cells, also referred to as a plasmid addiction system. Binds to and blocks the activity of CcdB; will also remove bound CcdB protein from the CcdB-GyrA complex by forming a CcdA-CcdB complex, a process termed rejuvenation. Functions as a transcriptional corepressor for the ccdAB operon, repression also requires CcdB (By similarity). From Escherichia coli
   5932..6591    -  CDS            CmR: chloramphenicol acetyltransferase; cat; confers resistance to chloramphenicol
   6592..6621    -  promoter       cat promoter (fragment): promoter of the E. coli cat gene encoding chloramphenicol acetyltransferase
   6645..6675    -  promoter       lac UV5 promoter: E. coli lac promoter with an "up" mutation
   6705..6824    -  protein_bind   attR1: mutant version of attR; recombination site for the Gateway® LR reaction LR Clonase™
   6843..6863    -  CDS            SV40 NLS: nuclear localization signal of SV40 (simian virus 40) large T antigen
   6867..6887    -  CDS            SV40 NLS: nuclear localization signal of SV40 (simian virus 40) large T antigen
   6944..7654    +  CDS            Folding Reporter GFP: Folding Reporter GFP is a basic (constitutively fluorescent) green fluorescent protein published in 1999, derived from Aequorea victoria.
