[The description below was written by a language model from this plasmid's Addgene catalogue record and pLannotate feature annotations shown in this document.]
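Description:
p7XC3GH is an empty bacterial expression backbone derived from Novagen's pET26b and adapted for FX (fragment exchange) cloning, intended for high-throughput production of recombinant proteins in E. coli for structural biology. The 7,721 bp plasmid keeps the usual pET architecture. This includes a ColE1/pBR322-type origin with the bom and rop elements, an f1 origin, a kanamycin resistance gene as the permanent backbone marker, and a lacI repressor gene with its own promoter.

Expression is driven by a T7 promoter followed by a lac operator and the phage T7 gene 10 ribosome binding site, so transcription depends on T7 RNA polymerase and is IPTG-inducible. A T7 terminator closes the unit. In the undigested vector, the cloning position is occupied by a counterselection stuffer in reverse orientation, carrying the ccdB toxin gene and a chloramphenicol acetyltransferase gene. This explains both the dual chloramphenicol/kanamycin selection and the need to propagate the plasmid in a ccdB-tolerant strain such as DB3.1. When an open reading frame replaces the cassette, chloramphenicol resistance is lost and ccdB eliminates clones that retain the parental vector in ordinary strains. The attR1, lac UV5 and partial ccdA annotations suggest the stuffer came from a Gateway-type cassette, and the short SV40 NLS hits within it are most likely incidental sequence matches.

Downstream of the insertion site, the record specifies a 3C (PreScission) protease cleavage site, GFP (annotated as the folding reporter variant) and a deca-histidine tag, all fused to the C-terminus of the inserted protein. The GFP allows expression and folding to be followed by fluorescence, the His tag supports metal-affinity purification, and 3C cleavage removes both. The protease site itself is not annotated in the feature table, and the His tag appears only as a fragment spanning the sequence origin.
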