Addgene plasmid #47066: p7XC3GH
Purpose: (Empty Backbone) FX cloning E.coli expression vector with T7 promoter and C-terminal 3C protease cleavage site, GFP and 10x His tags
Depositing lab: Raimund Dutzler & Eric Geertsma. Depositing organization: University of Zurich. Publication: A versatile and efficient high-throughput cloning tool for structural biology. Geertsma ER, Dutzler R. Biochemistry. 2011 Apr 19;50(15):3272-8. Epub 2011 Mar 25. 10.1021/bi200178z PubMed 21410291.
Backbone
  Vector backbone: pET26b
  Backbone manufacturer: Novagen
  Backbone size (bp): 7721
  Modifications to backbone: modified for compatibility with FX cloning and added tags/fusion proteins
  Vector type: Bacterial Expression
  Promoter: T7
  Tag / fusion protein: 3C protease site (PreScission site) (C terminal on backbone); GFP (C terminal on backbone); decaHIS (10x His) (C terminal on backbone)
Growth in bacteria
  Bacterial resistance: Chloramphenicol and Kanamycin, 25 & 50 μg/mL
  Growth temperature: 37°C
  Growth strain: DB3.1
  Copy number: Unknown
Gene/Insert
  Cloning method: Unknown
  Sequencing primers: 5′ T7; 3′ T7-term
Terms and licenses: Academic/Nonprofit Terms; Industry Terms: Not Available to Industry
How to cite: p7XC3GH was a gift from Raimund Dutzler & Eric Geertsma (Addgene plasmid # 47066 ; http://n2t.net/addgene:47066 ; RRID:Addgene_47066)
