>Addgene plasmid #47066 | p7XC3GH | addgene partial sequence | sequence record 73128 | T7 5'-TAATACGACTCACTATAGGG-3'
GAATATTTTGTTTAACTTTAAGAAGGAGATATACATATGAGTTGAAGAGCGACCTGCAGACTGGCTGTGT
ATAAGGGAGCCTGACATTTATATTCCCCAGAACATCAGGTTAATGGCGTTTTTGATGTCATTTTCGCGGT
GGCTGAGATCAGCCACTTCTTCCCCGATAACGGAGACCGGCACACTGGCCATATCGGTGGTCATCATGCG
CCAGCTTTCATCCCCGATATGCACCACCGGGTAAAGTTCACGGGAGACTTTATCTGACAGCAGACGTGCA
CTGGCCAGGGGGATCACCATCCGTCGCCCGGGCGTGTCAATAATATCACTCTGTACATCCACAAACAGAC
GATAACGGCTCTCTCTTTTATAGGTGTAAACCTTAAACTGCATTTCACCAGCCCCTGTTCTCGTCAGCAA
AAGAGCCGTTCATTTCAATAAACCGGGCGACCTCAGCCATCCCTTCCTGATTTTCCGCTTTCCAGCGTTC
GGCACGCAGACGACGGGCTTCATTCTGCATGGTTGTGCTTACCAGACCGGAGATATTGACATCATATATG
CCTTGAGCAACTGATAGCTGTCGCTGTCAACTGTCACTGTAATACGCTGCTTCATAGCATACCTCTTTTT
GACATACTTCGGGTATACATATCAGTATATATTCTTATACCGCAAAAATCAGCGCGCAAATACGCATACT
GTTATCTGGCTTTTAGTAAGCCGGATCCACGCGTTTACGCCCCGCCCTGCCACTCATCGCAGTACTGTTG
TAATTCATTAAGCATTCTGCCGACATGGAAGCCATCACAAACGGCATGATGAACCTGAATCGCCAGCGGC
ATCAGCACCTTGTCGCCTTGCGTATAATATTTGCCCATGGTGAAAACGGGGGCGAAGAAGTTGTCCATAT
TGGCCACGTTTAAATCAAAACTGGTGAAACTCACCCAGGGATTGGCTGAGACGAAAAACATATT
