>Addgene plasmid #47066 | p7XC3GH | addgene partial sequence | sequence record 73161 | T7-term
TGTTAGCAGCCGGATCTCAGTGGTGGTGGTGGTGGTGCTCGAGGATGAGTTTTTGTTCTAGATGGTCGAC
TTAATGATGGTGATGATGATGGTGATGATGATGACTAGTTTTGTAGAGCTCATCCGTGCCATGTGTAATC
CCAGCAGCAGTTACAAACTCAAGAAGGACCATGTGGTCACGCTTTTCGTTGGGATCTTTCGAAAGGGCAG
ATTGTGTCGACAGGTAATGGTTGTCTGGTAAAAGGACAGGGCCATCGCCAATTGGAGTATTTTGTTGATA
ATGGTCTGCTAGTTGAACGGAACCATCTTCAATGTTGTGGCGAATTTTGAAGTTAGCTTTGATTCCATTC
TTTTGTTTGTCTGCCGTGATGTATACATTGTGTGAGTTATAGTTGTACTCTAGTTTGTGTCCGAGAATGT
TTCCATCTTCTTTAAAATCAATACCCTTTAACTCGATACGATTAACAAGGGTATCACCTTCAAACTTGAC
TTCAGCACGCGTCTTGTAGTTCCCGTCATCTTTGAAAGATATAGTGCGTTCCTGTACATAACCTTCGGGC
ATGGCACTCTTGAAAAAGTCATGCCGTTTCATGTGATCCGGATAACGGGAAAAGCATTGAACACCATAGG
TCAGAGTAGTGACAAGTGTTGGCCAAGGAACAGGTAGTTTTCCAGTAGTGCAAATAAATTTAAGGGTGAG
TTTTCCGTATGTAGCATCACCTTCACCCTCTCCACTGACAGAAAATTTGTGCCCATTAACATCACCATCT
AATTCAACAAGAATTGGGACAACTCCAGTGAAAAGTTCTTCTCCTTTGCTGAATTGTGGACCTTGAAACA
AAACTTCTAATGCAGAAGAGCTGAACTAGTGGATCCCCAAA
